>Addgene plasmid #142075 | TFORF2419 | addgene full sequence | sequence record 395695 | Addgene NGS Result
TTAATGTAGTCTTATGCAATACTCTTGTAGTCTTGCAACATGGTAACGATGAGTTAGCAACATGCCTTAC
AAGGAGAGAAAAAGCACCGTGCATGCCGATTGGTGGAAGTAAGGTGGTACGATCGTGCCTTATTAGGAAG
GCAACAGACGGGTCTGACATGGATTGGACGAACCACTGAATTGCCGCATTGCAGAGATATTGTATTTAAG
TGCCTAGCTCGATACATAAACGGGTCTCTCTGGTTAGACCAGATCTGAGCCTGGGAGCTCTCTGGCTAAC
TAGGGAACCCACTGCTTAAGCCTCAATAAAGCTTGCCTTGAGTGCTTCAAGTAGTGTGTGCCCGTCTGTT
GTGTGACTCTGGTAACTAGAGATCCCTCAGACCCTTTTAGTCAGTGTGGAAAATCTCTAGCAGTGGCGCC
CGAACAGGGACTTGAAAGCGAAAGGGAAACCAGAGGAGCTCTCTCGACGCAGGACTCGGCTTGCTGAAGC
GCGCACGGCAAGAGGCGAGGGGCGGCGACTGGTGAGTACGCCAAAAATTTTGACTAGCGGAGGCTAGAAG
GAGAGAGATGGGTGCGAGAGCGTCAGTATTAAGCGGGGGAGAATTAGATCGCGATGGGAAAAAATTCGGT
TAAGGCCAGGGGGAAAGAAAAAATATAAATTAAAACATATAGTATGGGCAAGCAGGGAGCTAGAACGATT
CGCAGTTAATCCTGGCCTGTTAGAAACATCAGAAGGCTGTAGACAAATACTGGGACAGCTACAACCATCC
CTTCAGACAGGATCAGAAGAACTTAGATCATTATATAATACAGTAGCAACCCTCTATTGTGTGCATCAAA
GGATAGAGATAAAAGACACCAAGGAAGCTTTAGACAAGATAGAGGAAGAGCAAAACAAAAGTAAGACCAC
CGCACAGCAAGCGGCCGCTGATCTTCAGACCTGGAGGAGGAGATATGAGGGACAATTGGAGAAGTGAATT
ATATAAATATAAAGTAGTAAAAATTGAACCATTAGGAGTAGCACCCACCAAGGCAAAGAGAAGAGTGGTG
CAGAGAGAAAAAAGAGCAGTGGGAATAGGAGCTTTGTTCCTTGGGTTCTTGGGAGCAGCAGGAAGCACTA
TGGGCGCAGCGTCAATGACGCTGACGGTACAGGCCAGACAATTATTGTCTGGTATAGTGCAGCAGCAGAA
CAATTTGCTGAGGGCTATTGAGGCGCAACAGCATCTGTTGCAACTCACAGTCTGGGGCATCAAGCAGCTC
CAGGCAAGAATCCTGGCTGTGGAAAGATACCTAAAGGATCAACAGCTCCTGGGGATTTGGGGTTGCTCTG
GAAAACTCATTTGCACCACTGCTGTGCCTTGGAATGCTAGTTGGAGTAATAAATCTCTGGAACAGATTTG
GAATCACACGACCTGGATGGAGTGGGACAGAGAAATTAACAATTACACAAGCTTAATACACTCCTTAATT
GAAGAATCGCAAAACCAGCAAGAAAAGAATGAACAAGAATTATTGGAATTAGATAAATGGGCAAGTTTGT
GGAATTGGTTTAACATAACAAATTGGCTGTGGTATATAAAATTATTCATAATGATAGTAGGAGGCTTGGT
AGGTTTAAGAATAGTTTTTGCTGTACTTTCTATAGTGAATAGAGTTAGGCAGGGATATTCACCATTATCG
TTTCAGACCCACCTCCCAACCCCGAGGGGACCCATGCATTGCATCTCAATTAGTCAGCAACCAGGTGTGG
AAAGTCCCCAGGCTCCCCAGCAGGCAGAAGTATGCAAAGCATGCGTCTCAATTAGTCAGCAACCATAGTC
CCGCCCCTAACTCCGCCCATCCCGCCCCTAACTCCGCCCAGTTCCGCCCATTCTCCGCCCCATGGCTGAC
TAATTTTTTTTATTTATGCAGAGGCCGAGGCCGCCTCGGCCTCTGAGCTATTCCAGAAGTAGTGAGGAGG
CTTTTTTGGAGGCCTAGGCTTTTGCAAAAAGCTTTCTAGAGGTACCACCGGAGCTTACCATGACCGAGTA
CAAGCCCACGGTGCGCCTCGCCACCCGCGACGACGTCCCCAGGGCCGTACGCACCCTCGCCGCCGCGTTC
GCCGACTACCCCGCCACGCGCCACACCGTCGATCCGGACCGCCACATCGAGCGGGTCACCGAGCTGCAAG
AACTCTTCCTCACGCGCGTCGGGCTCGACATCGGCAAGGTGTGGGTCGCGGACGACGGCGCCGCCGTGGC
GGTCTGGACCACGCCGGAGAGCGTCGAAGCGGGGGCGGTGTTCGCCGAGATCGGCCCGCGCATGGCCGAG
TTGAGCGGTTCCCGGCTGGCCGCGCAGCAACAGATGGAAGGCCTCCTGGCGCCGCACCGGCCCAAGGAGC
CCGCGTGGTTCCTGGCCACCGTCGGCGTCTCGCCCGACCACCAGGGCAAGGGTCTGGGCAGCGCCGTCGT
GCTCCCCGGAGTGGAGGCGGCCGAGCGCGCCGGGGTGCCCGCCTTCCTGGAGACCTCCGCGCCCCGCAAC
CTCCCCTTCTACGAGCGGCTCGGCTTCACCGTCACCGCCGACGTCGAGGTGCCCGAAGGACCGCGCACCT
GGTGCATGACCCGCAAGCCCGGTGCCAGTTAACGAATTCTAGATCTTGAGACAAATGGCAGTATTCATCC
ACAATTTTAAAAGAAAAGGGGGGATTGGGGGGTACAGTGCAGGGGAAAGAATAGTAGACATAATAGCAAC
AGACATACAAACTAAAGAATTACAAAAACAAATTACAAAAATTCAAAATTTTCGGGTTTATTACAGGGAC
AGCAGAGATCCACTTTGGCGCCGGCTCGAGGCCTGCAGGTGCAAAGATGGATAAAGTTTTAAACAGAGAG
GAATCTTTGCAGCTAATGGACCTTCTAGGTCTTGAAAGGAGTGGGAATTGGCTCCGGTGCCCGTCAGTGG
GCAGAGCGCACATCGCCCACAGTCCCCGAGAAGTTGGGGGGAGGGGTCGGCAATTGAACCGGTGCCTAGA
GAAGGTGGCGCGGGGTAAACTGGGAAAGTGATGTCGTGTACTGGCTCCGCCTTTTTCCCGAGGGTGGGGG
AGAACCGTATATAAGTGCAGTAGTCGCCGTGAACGTTCTTTTTCGCAACGGGTTTGCCGCCAGAACACAG
GTAAGTGCCGTGTGTGGTTCCCGCGGGCCTGGCCTCTTTACGGGTTATGGCCCTTGCGTGCCTTGAATTA
CTTCCACCTGGCTGCAGTACGTGATTCTTGATCCCGAGCTTCGGGTTGGAAGTGGGTGGGAGAGTTCGAG
GCCTTGCGCTTAAGGAGCCCCTTCGCCTCGTGCTTGAGTTGAGGCCTGGCCTGGGCGCTGGGGCCGCCGC
GTGCGAATCTGGTGGCACCTTCGCGCCTGTCTCGCTGCTTTCGATAAGTCTCTAGCCATTTAAAATTTTT
GATGACCTGCTGCGACGCTTTTTTTCTGGCAAGATAGTCTTGTAAATGCGGGCCAAGATCTGCACACTGG
TATTTCGGTTTTTGGGGCCGCGGGCGGCGACGGGGCCCGTGCGTCCCAGCGCACATGTTCGGCGAGGCGG
GGCCTGCGAGCGCGGCCACCGAGAATCGGACGGGGGTAGTCTCAAGCTGGCCGGCCTGCTCTGGTGCCTG
GCCTCGCGCCGCCGTGTATCGCCCCGCCCTGGGCGGCAAGGCTGGCCCGGTCGGCACCAGTTGCGTGAGC
GGAAAGATGGCCGCTTCCCGGCCCTGCTGCAGGGAGCTCAAAATGGAGGACGCGGCGCTCGGGAGAGCGG
GCGGGTGAGTCACCCACACAAAGGAAAAGGGCCTTTCCGTCCTCAGCCGTCGCTTCATGTGACTCCACGG
AGTACCGGGCGCCGTCCAGGCACCTCGATTAGTTCTCGAGCTTTTGGAGTACGTCGTCTTTAGGTTGGGG
GGAGGGGTTTTATGCGATGGAGTTTCCCCACACTGAGTGGGTGGAGACTGAAGTTAGGCCAGCTTGGCAC
TTGATGTAATTCTCCTTGGAATTTGCCCTTTTTGAGTTTGGATCTTGGTTCATTCTCAAGCCTCAGACAG
TGGTTCAAAGTTTTTTTCTTCCATTTCAGGTGTCGTGAGGCTAGCACCGCCACCATGGCCACCAGGGTCC
GGACAGCTTCTATTTGGGGTACCAACACACCAAACCTGATATCATCTTCAAGTTGGAACAAGGAGAAGAG
CTGTGTATGGTGCAGGCCCAAGTTCCAAATCAGACCTGTCCAAACACAGTCTGGAAAATTGATGATCTTA
TGGATTGGCATCAGGAAAATAAAGACAAGCTGGGAAGTACGGCAAAAAGCTTTGAATGCACTACATTTGG
AAAACTATGTCTTCTTAGTACAAAGTATCTTTCAAGACAAAAACCTCATAAATGTGGCACGCATGGAAAG
AGTTTAGTAATGAACTAGTCCGTAACTTGAAAGTATTTCGATTTCTTGGCTTTATATATCTTGTGGAAAG
GACGATGGTAGAGGGCCGAGAGCGTGTCGACGCGTTAAGTCGACAATCAACCTCTGGATTACAAAATTTG
TGAAAGATTGACTGGTATTCTTAACTATGTTGCTCCTTTTACGCTATGTGGATACGCTGCTTTAATGCCT
TTGTATCATGCTATTGCTTCCCGTATGGCTTTCATTTTCTCCTCCTTGTATAAATCCTGGTTGCTGTCTC
TTTATGAGGAGTTGTGGCCCGTTGTCAGGCAACGTGGCGTGGTGTGCACTGTGTTTGCTGACGCAACCCC
CACTGGTTGGGGCATTGCCACCACCTGTCAGCTCCTTTCCGGGACTTTCGCTTTCCCCCTCCCTATTGCC
ACGGCGGAACTCATCGCCGCCTGCCTTGCCCGCTGCTGGACAGGGGCTCGGCTGTTGGGCACTGACAATT
CCGTGGTGTTGTCGGGGAAATCATCGTCCTTTCCTTGGCTGCTCGCCTGTGTTGCCACCTGGATTCTGCG
CGGGACGTCCTTCTGCTACGTCCCTTCGGCCCTCAATCCAGCGGACCTTCCTTCCCGCGGCCTGCTGCCG
GCTCTGCGGCCTCTTCCGCGTCTTCGCCTTCGCCCTCAGACGAGTCGGATCTCCCTTTGGGCCGCCTCCC
CGCGTCGACTTTAAGACCAATGACTTACAAGGCAGCTGTAGATCTTAGCCACTTTTTAAAAGAAAAGGGG
GGACTGGAAGGGCTAATTCACTCCCAACGAAGACAAGATCTGCTTTTTGCTTGTACTGGGTCTCTCTGGT
TAGACCAGATCTGAGCCTGGGAGCTCTCTGGCTAACTAGGGAACCCACTGCTTAAGCCTCAATAAAGCTT
GCCTTGAGTGCTTCAAGTAGTGTGTGCCCGTCTGTTGTGTGACTCTGGTAACTAGAGATCCCTCAGACCC
TTTTAGTCAGTGTGGAAAATCTCTAGCAGTACGTATAGTAGTTCATGTCATCTTATTATTCAGTATTTAT
AACTTGCAAAGAAATGAATATCAGAGAGTGAGAGGAACTTGTTTATTGCAGCTTATAATGGTTACAAATA
AAGCAATAGCATCACAAATTTCACAAATAAAGCATTTTTTTCACTGCATTCTAGTTGTGGTTTGTCCAAA
CTCATCAATGTATCTTATCATGTCTGGCTCTAGCTATCCCGCCCCTAACTCCGCCCATCCCGCCCCTAAC
TCCGCCCAGTTCCGCCCATTCTCCGCCCCATGGCTGACTAATTTTTTTTATTTATGCAGAGGCCGAGGCC
GCCTCGGCCTCTGAGCTATTCCAGAAGTAGTGAGGAGGCTTTTTTGGAGGCCTAGGGACGTACCCAATTC
GCCCTATAGTGAGTCGTATTACGCGCGCTCACTGGCCGTCGTTTTACAACGTCGTGACTGGGAAAACCCT
GGCGTTACCCAACTTAATCGCCTTGCAGCACATCCCCCTTTCGCCAGCTGGCGTAATAGCGAAGAGGCCC
GCACCGATCGCCCTTCCCAACAGTTGCGCAGCCTGAATGGCGAATGGG
[124 nt withheld, positions 5999-6122]
C
[91 nt withheld, positions 6124-6214]
A
[49 nt withheld, positions 6216-6264]
CCTTTGACGTTGGAGTCCACGTTCTTT
[37 nt withheld, positions 6292-6328]
ACCCTATCTCGGTCTATTCTTTTGATTTATAAGGGATTTTGCCGATTTCGGCCTATTGGTTAAAAAATGA
GCTGATTTAACAAAAATTTAACGCGAATTTTAACAAAATATTAACGCTTACAATTTAGGTGGCACTTTTC
GGGGAAATGTGCGCGGAACCCCTATTTGTTTATTTTTCTAAATACATTCAAATATGTATCCGCTCATGAG
ACAATAACCCTGATAAATGCTTCAATAATATTGAAAAAGGAAGAGTATGAGTATTCAACATTTCCGTGTC
GCCCTTATTCCCTTTTTTGCGGCATTTTGCCTTCCTGTTTTTGCTCACCCAGAAACGCTGGTGAAAGTAA
AAGATGCTGAAGATCAGTTGGGTGCACGAGTGGGTTACATCGAACTGGATCTCAACAGCGGTAAGATCCT
TGAGAGTTTTCGCCCCGAAGAACGTTTTCCAATGATGAGCACTTTTAAAGTTCTGCTATGTGGCGCGGTA
TTATCCCGTATTGACGCCGGGCAAGAGCAACTCGGTCGCCGCATACACTATTCTCAGAATGACTTGGTTG
AGTACTCACCAGTCACAGAAAAGCATCTTACGGATGGCATGACAGTAAGAGAATTATGCAGTGCTGCCAT
AACCATGAGTGATAACACTGCGGCCAACTTACTTCTGACAACGATCGGAGGACCGAAGGAGCTAACCGCT
TTTTTGCACAACATGGGGGATCATGTAACTCGCCTTGATCGTTGGGAACCGGAGCTGAATGAAGCCATAC
CAAACGACGAGCGTGACACCACGATGCCTGTAGCAATGGCAACAACGTTGCGCAAACTATTAACTGGCGA
ACTACTTACTCTAGCTTCCCGGCAACAATTAATAGACTGGATGGAGGCGGATAAAGTTGCAGGACCACTT
CTGCGCTCGGCCCTTCCGGCTGGCTGGTTTATTGCTGATAAATCTGGAGCCGGTGAGCGTGGGTCTCGCG
GTATCATTGCAGCACTGGGGCCAGATGGTAAGCCCTCCCGTATCGTAGTTATCTACACGACGGGGAGTCA
GGCAACTATGGATGAACGAAATAGACAGATCGCTGAGATAGGTGCCTCACTGATTAAGCATTGGTAACTG
TCAGACCAAGTTTACTCATATATACTTTAGATTGATTTAAAACTTCATTTTTAATTTAAAAGGATCTAGG
TGAAGATCCTTTTTGATAATCTCATGACCAAAATCCCTTAACGTGAGTTTTCGTTCCACTGAGCGTCAGA
CCCCGTAGAAAAGATCAAAGGATCTTCTTGAGATCCTTTTTTTCTGCGCGTAATCTGCTGCTTGCAAACA
AAAAAACCACCGCTACCAGCGGTGGTTTGTTTGCCGGATCAAGAGCTACCAACTCTTTTTCCGAAGGTAA
CTGGCTTCAGCAGAGCGCAGATACCAAATACTGTTCTTCTAGTGTAGCCGTAGTTAGGCCACCACTTCAA
GAACTCTGTAGCACCGCCTACATACCTCGCTCTGCTAATCCTGTTACCAGTGGCTGCTGCCAGTGGCGAT
AAGTCGTGTCTTACCGGGTTGGACTCAAGACGATAGTTACCGGATAAGGCGCAGCGGTCGGGCTGAACGG
GGGGTTCGTGCACACAGCCCAGCTTGGAGCGAACGACCTACACCGAACTGAGATACCTACAGCGTGAGCT
ATGAGAAAGCGCCACGCTTCCCGAAGGGAGAAAGGCGGACAGGTATCCGGTAAGCGGCAGGGTCGGAACA
GGAGAGCGCACGAGGGAGCTTCCAGGGGGAAACGCCTGGTATCTTTATAGTCCTGTCGGGTTTCGCCACC
TCTGACTTGAGCGTCGATTTTTGTGATGCTCGTCAGGGGGGCGGAGCCTATGGAAAAACGCCAGCAACGC
GGCCTTTTTACGGTTCCTGGCCTTTTGCTGGCCTTTTGCTCACATGTTCTTTCCTGCGTTATCCCCTGAT
TCTGTGGATAACCGTATTACCGCCTTTGAGTGAGCTGATACCGCTCGCCGCAGCCGAACGACCGAGCGCA
GCGAGTCAGTGAGCGAGGAAGCGGAAGAGCGCCCAATACGCAAACCGCCTCTCCCCGCGCGTTGGCCGAT
TCATTAATGCAGCTGGCACGACAGGTTTCCCGACTGGAAAGCGGGCAGTGAGCGCAACGCAATTAATGTG
AGTTAGCTCACTCATTAGGCACCCCAGGCTTTACACTTTATGCTTCCGGCTCGTATGTTGTGTGGAATTG
TGAGCGGATAACAATTTCACACAGGAAACAGCTATGACCATGATTACGCCAAGCGCGCAATTAACCCTCA
CTAAAGGGAACAAAAGCTGGAGCTGCAAGC
Features (pLannotate 1.2.2; 30 found; start..end, strand, type, name):
      5..231     +  promoter       RSV promoter: Rous sarcoma virus enhancer/promoter
    232..412     +  LTR            5' LTR (truncated): truncated 5' long terminal repeat (LTR) from HIV-1
    459..584     +  misc_feature   HIV-1 Ψ: packaging signal of human immunodeficiency virus type 1
    568..931     +  CDS            HIV-1 gag (fragment): gag protein from human immunodeficiency virus 1; gag
   1077..1310    +  misc_feature   RRE: The Rev response element (RRE) of HIV-1 allows for Rev-dependent mRNA export from the nucleus to the cytoplasm.
   1687..1713    +  CDS            Rev (fragment): human immunodeficiency virus 1 (HIV-1) Rev protein; rev; enhances nuclear export of unspliced and incompletely spliced viral mRNAs
   1720..1743    +  promoter       SV40 promoter (fragment): SV40 early promoter
   1744..1815    +  promoter       SV40 promoter (fragment): SV40 enhancer and early promoter
   1839..1974    +  rep_origin     SV40 ori: SV40 origin of replication
   2020..2616    +  CDS            PuroR (fragment): puromycin N-acetyltransferase; pac from Streptomyces; confers resistance to puromycin
   2665..2782    +  misc_feature   cPPT/CTS: central polypurine tract and central termination sequence of HIV-1
   2847..2913    +  CDS            small t antigen (fragment): SV40 (simian virus 40) small t antigen
   2920..4098    +  promoter       EF-1α promoter: strong constitutive promoter for human elongation factor EF-1α
   4144..4467    +  CDS            ZNF268 (fragment): ZN268_HUMAN - Experimental evidence at protein level: Swiss-Prot protein existence level 1. [Isoform 2]: Contributes to cervical carcinogenesis in part through the TNF-alpha-induced NF-kappa-B signaling pathway by interacting with the I-kappa-B-kinase (IKK) core complex. From Homo sapiens (Human).
   4525..5113    +  misc_feature   WPRE: woodchuck hepatitis virus posttranscriptional regulatory element
   5164..5183    +  misc_feature   cPPT/CTS (fragment): central polypurine tract and central termination sequence of HIV-1
   5185..5418    +  LTR            3' LTR (ΔU3): self-inactivating 3' long terminal repeat (LTR) from HIV-1
   5496..5617    +  polyA_signal   SV40 poly(A) signal: SV40 polyadenylation signal
   5657..5792    +  rep_origin     SV40 ori: SV40 origin of replication
   5813..5831    -  promoter       T7 promoter: promoter for bacteriophage T7 RNA polymerase
   5839..5994    +  CDS            lacZα (fragment): LacZα fragment of β-galactosidase; lacZ fragment
   5999..6427    +  rep_origin     f1 ori (sequence partly withheld): f1 bacteriophage origin of replication; arrow indicates direction of (+) strand synthesis
   6480..6584    +  promoter       AmpR promoter: bla
   6585..7445    +  CDS            AmpR: β-lactamase; bla; confers resistance to ampicillin, carbenicillin, and related antibiotics
   7616..8204    +  rep_origin     ori: high-copy-number ColE1/pMB1/pBR322/pUC origin of replication
   8387..8479    +  CDS            lacI (fragment): lac repressor; lacI; The lac repressor binds to the lac operator to inhibit transcription in E. coli. This inhibition can be relieved by adding lactose or isopropyl-β-D-thiogalactopyranoside (IPTG).
   8492..8513    +  protein_bind   CAP binding site: CAP binding activates transcription in the presence of cAMP. E. coli catabolite activator protein
   8528..8558    +  promoter       lac promoter: promoter for the E. coli lac operon
   8566..8582    +  protein_bind   lac operator: The lac repressor binds to the lac operator to inhibit transcription in E. coli. This inhibition can be relieved by adding lactose or isopropyl-β-D-thiogalactopyranoside (IPTG). lac repressor encoded by lacI
   8627..8645    +  promoter       T3 promoter: promoter for bacteriophage T3 RNA polymerase
