[The description below was written by a language model from this plasmid's Addgene catalogue record and pLannotate feature annotations shown in this document.]
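Description:
TFORF2419 is a third-generation-style, self-inactivating lentiviral expression plasmid built on the pLX_TRC317 backbone. It belongs to a barcoded library of human transcription factor open reading frames. It is maintained in E. coli through a high-copy ColE1/pUC-type origin with ampicillin resistance (AmpR), and it also carries an f1 origin plus remnants of a lac/lacZα cloning region flanked by T7 and T3 promoters. Depositor comments warn of possible plasmid recombination, a common concern with LTR-containing vectors.

The viral genome is transcribed from an RSV promoter fused to a truncated HIV-1 5' LTR. This is followed by the Ψ packaging signal with a partial gag sequence, the Rev response element for nuclear export of the genomic RNA, and a cPPT/CTS. It ends in a ΔU3 3' LTR, which inactivates LTR promoter activity after integration, with an SV40 poly(A) signal downstream. Within this unit, an SV40 early promoter/origin segment lies upstream of a puromycin N-acetyltransferase gene for selection of transduced mammalian cells. A separate EF-1α promoter drives the insert, a short human ZNF268 isoform of about 400 bp. The annotation tool matches roughly 320 bp of it to the ZNF268 protein. A WPRE after the ORF enhances transcript stability and expression. The record states that each library member carries a unique 24-bp barcode, although the feature table does not annotate it.

The construct is intended for constitutive overexpression of ZNF268. In pooled screens, barcode readout identifies which transcription factor each cell received, for example in directed differentiation studies.
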