Addgene plasmid #142075: TFORF2419
Purpose: Lentiviral vector for overexpressing transcription factor ORFs with unique 24-bp barcodes. Barcodes facilitate identification of transcription factors in pooled screens.
Depositing lab: Feng Zhang. Depositing organization: Broad Institute. Publication: A transcription factor atlas of directed differentiation. Joung J, Ma S, Tay T, Geiger-Schuller KR, Kirchgatterer PC, Verdine VK, Guo B, Arias-Garcia MA, Allen WE, Singh A, Kuksenko O, Abudayyeh OO, Gootenberg JS, Fu Z, Macrae RK, Buenrostro JD, Regev A, Zhang F. Cell. 2023 Jan 5;186(1):209-229.e26. doi: 10.1016/j.cell.2022.11.026. PubMed 36608654.
Backbone
  Vector backbone: pLX_TRC317
  Backbone manufacturer: Broad Institute Genetic Perturbation Platform
  Backbone size w/o insert (bp): 8264
  Vector type: Mammalian Expression, Lentiviral
  Selectable markers: Puromycin
Growth in bacteria
  Bacterial resistance: Ampicillin, 100 μg/mL
  Growth temperature: 37°C
  Growth strain: NEB Stable
  Copy number: High Copy
Gene/Insert
  Gene/Insert name: ZNF268
  Species: H. sapiens (human)
  Insert size (bp): 404
  Entrez Gene: ZNF268 (a.k.a. HZF3)
  Promoter: EF1a
  Cloning method: Unknown
  Sequencing primers: 5′ GGGTGGAGACTGAAGTTAGGCCAG; 3′ CACATAGCGTAAAAGGAGCAACATAG
Terms and licenses: Academic/Nonprofit Terms; Industry Terms: Not Available to Industry
Depositor comments: NM_001165886,ENST00000542711 . The transcription factor ORF portion of this plasmid was synthesized by Genewiz. Please test multiple small colonies in case of plasmid recombination. To make this collection available in a timely manner, a portion of this collection was not fully sequenced by Addgene. If an Addgene verified full plasmid sequence is not available, please contact us prior to placing an order to request the full sequence.
How to cite: TFORF2419 was a gift from Feng Zhang (Addgene plasmid # 142075 ; http://n2t.net/addgene:142075 ; RRID:Addgene_142075)
