>Addgene plasmid #142075 | TFORF2419 | depositor partial sequence | sequence record 278362 | Insert
ACCGCCACCATGGCCACCAGGGTCCGGACAGCTTCTATTTGGGGTACCAACACACCAAACCTGATATCAT
CTTCAAGTTGGAACAAGGAGAAGAGCTGTGTATGGTGCAGGCCCAAGTTCCAAATCAGACCTGTCCAAAC
ACAGTCTGGAAAATTGATGATCTTATGGATTGGCATCAGGAAAATAAAGACAAGCTGGGAAGTACGGCAA
AAAGCTTTGAATGCACTACATTTGGAAAACTATGTCTTCTTAGTACAAAGTATCTTTCAAGACAAAAACC
TCATAAATGTGGCACGCATGGAAAGAGTTTAGTAATGAACTAGTCCGTAACTTGAAAGTATTTCGATTTC
TTGGCTTTATATATCTTGTGGAAAGGACGATGGTAGAGGGCCGAGAGCGTGTCG
