>Addgene plasmid #142075 | TFORF2419 | depositor partial sequence | sequence record 278363 | Barcode
TGGTAGAGGGCCGAGAGCGTGTCG
